>Addgene plasmid #68862 | pET28-OmpT | addgene full sequence | sequence record 126545 | Addgene assembled full plasmid sequence
ATCCGGATATAGTTCCTCCTTTCAGCAAAAAACCCCTCAAGACCCGTTTAGAGGCCCCAAGGGGTTATGC
TAGTTATTGCTCAGCGGTGGCAGCAGCCAACTCAGCTTCCTTTCGGGCTTTGTTAGCAGCCGGATCTCAG
TGGTGGTGGTGGTGGTGCTCGAGTGCGGCCGCAAGCTTGTCGACGGAGCTCGAATTCTTAAAATGTGTAC
TTAAGACCAGCAGTAGTGATGAAGTTATAGTTTTCTATACCTGCTCCATTTTTGCTGTAGTCTGAAGTGT
TATTATTGTGATCATAAAGTGAAGTATTACCTTTTTTATTCGTAACCCGATTCCATGCGCCTTCAACATA
AACTTTTGCGTTAGGTGTGACGTAATAACCTGCATTGACTGCAACAGAATAGTAATTTTGGTCTTTGACC
TTACTGCGATAAGTGATTCTTTTTCCCGGGTCATAGTGTTCATCGTTATCAGATGATTCCACCCAGCCGC
TGTATTTAAATGTGCCACCGAGTTCAAAATCTTCATAACGATAACTTCCAGTCAAGCCAATGTAGGGCAT
TTTAAAACGTTGTTTGTAGCCGATTGCTCTTTCTCCATTCGGGAAGGAGCCGATATCATCTCTGAATCCC
TCCTCAGAACTGTAGATATAGGAACCACCTCTGGCTGTAAAGCTATAACGGCTTTCCTGATATCCGGCCA
TGAGTCCCAGGCGGTAATTGGGTTCGTTGAGGAGCCAGCCTTTGATATTCAGATCAAATTCGTTGGCATA
ATTGAGTTGTGTATCAGGGTGTCTACTTTCATCCGTCCAGGTTCCGGGGTTACTGGAATCCATCCAGTCC
TGATCGACCATATTGCCACCTCGGCTGCCGAGAGTTGTCCAGCCAGCAGCCCCGATAGATATCTGGGGCA
TCAAATCCCAATTAATTGCACCTTTAATAATTGCAGCGTTATTGAATTTCCAGTCGAGTTGACTGACTTT
TCGGCCTCCTTCTTCGGCTAGATAAACACGCTCTTTTGTTTTTCCGCTCAGAGTTCCAAGACTAATGTCC
GCATTTATGTTGTCAGGAGTAAACGATAAAGTCTCGGTAGAAGCCATGGTATATCTCCTTCTTAAAGTTA
AACAAAATTATTTCTAGAGGGGAATTGTTATCCGCTCACAATTCCCCTATAGTGAGTCGTATTAATTTCG
CGGGATCGAGATCTCGATCCTCTACGCCGGACGCATCGTGGCCGGCATCACCGGCGCCACAGGTGCGGTT
GCTGGCGCCTATATCGCCGACATCACCGATGGGGAAGATCGGGCTCGCCACTTCGGGCTCATGAGCGCTT
GTTTCGGCGTGGGTATGGTGGCAGGCCCCGTGGCCGGGGGACTGTTGGGCGCCATCTCCTTGCATGCACC
ATTCCTTGCGGCGGCGGTGCTCAACGGCCTCAACCTACTACTGGGCTGCTTCCTAATGCAGGAGTCGCAT
AAGGGAGAGCGTCGAGATCCCGGACACCATCGAATGGCGCAAAACCTTTCGCGGTATGGCATGATAGCGC
CCGGAAGAGAGTCAATTCAGGGTGGTGAATGTGAAACCAGTAACGTTATACGATGTCGCAGAGTATGCCG
GTGTCTCTTATCAGACCGTTTCCCGCGTGGTGAACCAGGCCAGCCACGTTTCTGCGAAAACGCGGGAAAA
AGTGGAAGCGGCGATGGCGGAGCTGAATTACATTCCCAACCGCGTGGCACAACAACTGGCGGGCAAACAG
TCGTTGCTGATTGGCGTTGCCACCTCCAGTCTGGCCCTGCACGCGCCGTCGCAAATTGTCGCGGCGATTA
AATCTCGCGCCGATCAACTGGGTGCCAGCGTGGTGGTGTCGATGGTAGAACGAAGCGGCGTCGAAGCCTG
TAAAGCGGCGGTGCACAATCTTCTCGCGCAACGCGTCAGTGGGCTGATCATTAACTATCCGCTGGATGAC
CAGGATGCCATTGCTGTGGAAGCTGCCTGCACTAATGTTCCGGCGTTATTTCTTGATGTCTCTGACCAGA
CACCCATCAACAGTATTATTTTCTCCCATGAAGACGGTACGCGACTGGGCGTGGAGCATCTGGTCGCATT
GGGTCACCAGCAAATCGCGCTGTTAGCGGGCCCATTAAGTTCTGTCTCGGCGCGTCTGCGTCTGGCTGGC
TGGCATAAATATCTCACTCGCAATCAAATTCAGCCGATAGCGGAACGGGAAGGCGACTGGAGTGCCATGT
CCGGTTTTCAACAAACCATGCAAATGCTGAATGAGGGCATCGTTCCCACTGCGATGCTGGTTGCCAACGA
TCAGATGGCGCTGGGCGCAATGCGCGCCATTACCGAGTCCGGGCTGCGCGTTGGTGCGGATATCTCGGTA
GTGGGATACGACGATACCGAAGACAGCTCATGTTATATCCCGCCGTTAACCACCATCAAACAGGATTTTC
GCCTGCTGGGGCAAACCAGCGTGGACCGCTTGCTGCAACTCTCTCAGGGCCAGGCGGTGAAGGGCAATCA
GCTGTTGCCCGTCTCACTGGTGAAAAGAAAAACCACCCTGGCGCCCAATACGCAAACCGCCTCTCCCCGC
GCGTTGGCCGATTCATTAATGCAGCTGGCACGACAGGTTTCCCGACTGGAAAGCGGGCAGTGAGCGCAAC
GCAATTAATGTAAGTTAGCTCACTCATTAGGCACCGGGATCTCGACCGATGCCCTTGAGAGCCTTCAACC
CAGTCAGCTCCTTCCGGTGGGCGCGGGGCATGACTATCGTCGCCGCACTTATGACTGTCTTCTTTATCAT
GCAACTCGTAGGACAGGTGCCGGCAGCGCTCTGGGTCATTTTCGGCGAGGACCGCTTTCGCTGGAGCGCG
ACGATGATCGGCCTGTCGCTTGCGGTATTCGGAATCTTGCACGCCCTCGCTCAAGCCTTCGTCACTGGTC
CCGCCACCAAACGTTTCGGCGAGAAGCAGGCCATTATCGCCGGCATGGCGGCCCCACGGGTGCGCATGAT
CGTGCTCCTGTCGTTGAGGACCCGGCTAGGCTGGCGGGGTTGCCTTACTGGTTAGCAGAATGAATCACCG
ATACGCGAGCGAACGTGAAGCGACTGCTGCTGCAAAACGTCTGCGACCTGAGCAACAACATGAATGGTCT
TCGGTTTCCGTGTTTCGTAAAGTCTGGAAACGCGGAAGTCAGCGCCCTGCACCATTATGTTCCGGATCTG
CATCGCAGGATGCTGCTGGCTACCCTGTGGAACACCTACATCTGTATTAACGAAGCGCTGGCATTGACCC
TGAGTGATTTTTCTCTGGTCCCGCCGCATCCATACCGCCAGTTGTTTACCCTCACAACGTTCCAGTAACC
GGGCATGTTCATCATCAGTAACCCGTATCGTGAGCATCCTCTCTCGTTTCATCGGTATCATTACCCCCAT
GAACAGAAATCCCCCTTACACGGAGGCATCAGTGACCAAACAGGAAAAAACCGCCCTTAACATGGCCCGC
TTTATCAGAAGCCAGACATTAACGCTTCTGGAGAAACTCAACGAGCTGGACGCGGATGAACAGGCAGACA
TCTGTGAATCGCTTCACGACCACGCTGATGAGCTTTACCGCAGCTGCCTCGCGCGTTTCGGTGATGACGG
TGAAAACCTCTGACACATGCAGCTCCCGGAGACGGTCACAGCTTGTCTGTAAGCGGATGCCGGGAGCAGA
CAAGCCCGTCAGGGCGCGTCAGCGGGTGTTGGCGGGTGTCGGGGCGCAGCCATGACCCAGTCACGTAGCG
ATAGCGGAGTGTATACTGGCTTAACTATGCGGCATCAGAGCAGATTGTACTGAGAGTGCACCATATATGC
GGTGTGAAATACCGCACAGATGCGTAAGGAGAAAATACCGCATCAGGCGCTCTTCCGCTTCCTCGCTCAC
TGACTCGCTGCGCTCGGTCGTTCGGCTGCGGCGAGCGGTATCAGCTCACTCAAAGGCGGTAATACGGTTA
TCCACAGAATCAGGGGATAACGCAGGAAAGAACATGTGAGCAAAAGGCCAGCAAAAGGCCAGGAACCGTA
AAAAGGCCGCGTTGCTGGCGTTTTTCCATAGGCTCCGCCCCCCTGACGAGCATCACAAAAATCGACGCTC
AAGTCAGAGGTGGCGAAACCCGACAGGACTATAAAGATACCAGGCGTTTCCCCCTGGAAGCTCCCTCGTG
CGCTCTCCTGTTCCGACCCTGCCGCTTACCGGATACCTGTCCGCCTTTCTCCCTTCGGGAAGCGTGGCGC
TTTCTCATAGCTCACGCTGTAGGTATCTCAGTTCGGTGTAGGTCGTTCGCTCCAAGCTGGGCTGTGTGCA
CGAACCCCCCGTTCAGCCCGACCGCTGCGCCTTATCCGGTAACTATCGTCTTGAGTCCAACCCGGTAAGA
CACGACTTATCGCCACTGGCAGCAGCCACTGGTAACAGGATTAGCAGAGCGAGGTATGTAGGCGGTGCTA
CAGAGTTCTTGAAGTGGTGGCCTAACTACGGCTACACTAGAAGGACAGTATTTGGTATCTGCGCTCTGCT
GAAGCCAGTTACCTTCGGAAAAAGAGTTGGTAGCTCTTGATCCGGCAAACAAACCACCGCTGGTAGCGGT
GGTTTTTTTGTTTGCAAGCAGCAGATTACGCGCAGAAAAAAAGGATCTCAAGAAGATCCTTTGATCTTTT
CTACGGGGTCTGACGCTCAGTGGAACGAAAACTCACGTTAAGGGATTTTGGTCATGAACAATAAAACTGT
CTGCTTACATAAACAGTAATACAAGGGGTGTTATGAGCCATATTCAACGGGAAACGTCTTGCTCTAGGCC
GCGATTAAATTCCAACATGGATGCTGATTTATATGGGTATAAATGGGCTCGCGATAATGTCGGGCAATCA
GGTGCGACAATCTATCGATTGTATGGGAAGCCCGATGCGCCAGAGTTGTTTCTGAAACATGGCAAAGGTA
GCGTTGCCAATGATGTTACAGATGAGATGGTCAGACTAAACTGGCTGACGGAATTTATGCCTCTTCCGAC
CATCAAGCATTTTATCCGTACTCCTGATGATGCATGGTTACTCACCACTGCGATCCCCGGGAAAACAGCA
TTCCAGGTATTAGAAGAATATCCTGATTCAGGTGAAAATATTGTTGATGCGCTGGCAGTGTTCCTGCGCC
GGTTGCATTCGATTCCTGTTTGTAATTGTCCTTTTAACAGCGATCGCGTATTTCGTCTCGCTCAGGCGCA
ATCACGAATGAATAACGGTTTGGTTGATGCGAGTGATTTTGATGACGAGCGTAATGGCTGGCCTGTTGAA
CAAGTCTGGAAAGAAATGCATAAACTTTTGCCATTCTCACCGGATTCAGTCGTCACTCATGGTGATTTCT
CACTTGATAACCTTATTTTTGACGAGGGGAAATTAATAGGTTGTATTGATGTTGGACGAGTCGGAATCGC
AGACCGATACCAGGATCTTGCCATCCTATGGAACTGCCTCGGTGAGTTTTCTCCTTCATTACAGAAACGG
CTTTTTCAAAAATATGGTATTGATAATCCTGATATGAATAAATTGCAGTTTCATTTGATGCTCGATGAGT
TTTTCTAAGAATTAATTCATGAGCGGATACATATTTGAATGTATTTAGAAAAATAAACAAATAGGGGTTC
CGCGCACATTTCCCCGAAAAGTGCCACCTGAAATTGTAAACGTTAATATTTTGTTAAAATTCGCGTTAAA
TTTTTGTTAAATCAGCTCATTTTTTAACCAATAGGCCGAAATCGGCAAAATCCCTTATAAATCAAAAGAA
TAGACCGAGATAGGGT
[37 nt withheld, positions 5827-5863]
AAAGAACGTGGACTCCAACGTCAAAGG
[49 nt withheld, positions 5891-5939]
T
[91 nt withheld, positions 5941-6031]
G
[124 nt withheld, positions 6033-6156]
CCCATTCGCCA
Features (pLannotate 1.2.2; 19 found; start..end, strand, type, name):
     26..73      -  terminator     T7 terminator: transcription terminator for bacteriophage T7 RNA polymerase
     81..130     -  CDS            SET1 (fragment): solubility-enhancement tag derived from T7 phage gene 10B
    140..157     -  CDS            9xHis (fragment): 9xHis affinity tag
    201..1094    -  CDS            ompT (fragment): OMPT_ECOLI - Experimental evidence at protein level: Swiss-Prot protein existence level 1. Protease that can cleave T7 RNA polymerase, ferric enterobactin receptor protein (FEP), antimicrobial peptide protamine and other proteins. This protease has a specificity for paired basic residues. From Escherichia coli (strain K12).
   1104..1126    -  RBS            RBS: efficient ribosome binding site from bacteriophage T7 gene 10 (Olins and Rangwala, 1989)
   1141..1165    -  protein_bind   lac operator: The lac repressor binds to the lac operator to inhibit transcription in E. coli. This inhibition can be relieved by adding lactose or isopropyl-β-D-thiogalactopyranoside (IPTG). lac repressor encoded by lacI
   1166..1184    -  promoter       T7 promoter: promoter for bacteriophage T7 RNA polymerase
   1206..1485    +  CDS            TcR (fragment): tetracycline efflux protein; tet; confers resistance to tetracycline
   1493..1570    +  promoter       lacI promoter: lacI
   1571..2653    +  CDS            lacI: lac repressor; lacI; The lac repressor binds to the lac operator to inhibit transcription in E. coli. This inhibition can be relieved by adding lactose or isopropyl-β-D-thiogalactopyranoside (IPTG).
   2666..2687    +  protein_bind   CAP binding site: CAP binding activates transcription in the presence of cAMP. E. coli catabolite activator protein
   2702..2993    +  CDS            TcR (fragment): tetracycline efflux protein; tet; confers resistance to tetracycline
   3065..3445    -  CDS            YPB1_ECOLX: Protein predicted: Swiss-Prot protein existence level 4. From Escherichia coli.
   3462..3653    +  CDS            rop: Rop protein, which maintains plasmids at low copy number; rop
   3755..3897    +  misc_feature   bom: basis of mobility region from pBR322
   4083..4671    -  rep_origin     ori: high-copy-number ColE1/pMB1/pBR322/pUC origin of replication
   4793..5608    +  CDS            KanR: aminoglycoside phosphotransferase; aph(3')-Ia; confers resistance to kanamycin in bacteria or G418 (Geneticin®) in eukaryotes
   5617..5674    -  promoter       AmpR promoter (fragment): bla
   5701..6156    -  rep_origin     f1 ori (sequence partly withheld): f1 bacteriophage origin of replication; arrow indicates direction of (+) strand synthesis
