[The description below was written by a language model from this plasmid's Addgene catalogue record and pLannotate feature annotations shown in this document.]
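Description:
pET28-OmpT is a bacterial expression plasmid built on the Novagen pET28 backbone, carrying the Escherichia coli K-12 outer membrane protease OmpT (also known as protease VII or omptin) cloned between the NcoI and EcoRI sites. The assembled sequence is about 6.2 kb. It is selected with kanamycin through the aph(3')-Ia resistance gene and replicates from a ColE1/pBR322-type origin. The backbone also retains the rop gene and the bom mobilisation region, so although the catalogue lists it as high copy, these elements are characteristic of pBR322-style copy-number control. An f1 origin is present as well, along with short remnant fragments of the tetracycline resistance gene that are backbone relics rather than functional markers.

Expression follows the standard pET arrangement. A T7 promoter with an adjacent lac operator drives the ompT open reading frame, which is preceded by the strong T7 gene 10 ribosome binding site and followed by a T7 terminator. The plasmid-borne lacI gene supplies repressor, so transcription is held off until IPTG is added in a host that provides T7 RNA polymerase. The annotated ompT region of roughly 900 bp is flagged as a fragment of the full protein, so part of the native coding sequence appears to be absent, though the record does not say which part. The catalogue lists a C-terminal 6xHis tag from the backbone, and a His-tag sequence is annotated downstream of the insert. Whether it is translated in frame with OmpT cannot be confirmed from the record.

The plasmid is intended for recombinant production of OmpT, a protease specific for paired basic residues, which the associated work applies to "middle-down" proteomics.
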