Addgene plasmid #68862: pET28-OmpT
Purpose: construct for expression of OmpT protease in the pET28a plasmid using the restriction sites NcoI and EcoRI.
Depositing lab: Neil Kelleher. Depositing organization: Northwestern University. Publication: A protease for 'middle-down' proteomics. Wu C, Tran JC, Zamdborg L, Durbin KR, Li M, Ahlf DR, Early BP, Thomas PM, Sweedler JV, Kelleher NL. Nat Methods. 2012 Jun 17;9(8):822-4. doi: 10.1038/nmeth.2074. PubMed 22706673.
Backbone
  Vector backbone: pET28
  Backbone manufacturer: Novagen
  Backbone size w/o insert (bp): 5000
  Total vector size (bp): 6000
  Vector type: Bacterial Expression
Growth in bacteria
  Bacterial resistance: Kanamycin, 50 μg/mL
  Growth temperature: 37°C
  Growth strain: DH5alpha
  Copy number: High Copy
Gene/Insert
  Gene/Insert name: OmpT (alt names: Protease 7; Omptin Outer membrane protein 3B; Protease A, Protease VII)
  GenBank ID: NC_000913.3
  Entrez Gene: ompT (a.k.a. b0565, ECK0557)
  Tag / fusion protein: 6xHis (C terminal on backbone)
  Cloning method: Restriction Enzyme; 5′ cloning site NcoI (not destroyed); 3′ cloning site EcoRI (not destroyed)
  Sequencing primers: 5′ ATTAATCCATGGCTTC TCGAGACTTTATCGTTTA; 3′ ACTCGGGAATTCTT AAAAGTGTACTTAAGACCAG
Resource information
  A portion of this plasmid was derived from a plasmid made by: Cong Wu
Terms and licenses: Academic/Nonprofit Terms; Industry Terms: Not Available to Industry
How to cite: pET28-OmpT was a gift from Neil Kelleher (Addgene plasmid # 68862 ; http://n2t.net/addgene:68862 ; RRID:Addgene_68862)
