>Addgene plasmid #68862 | pET28-OmpT | addgene partial sequence | sequence record 125089 | LacI-R 5'-GGCATACTCTGCGACATCGT-3'
CATTCACCACCCTGAATTGACTCTCTTCCGGGCGCTATCATGCCATACCGCGAAAGGTTTTGCGCCATTC
GATGGTGTCCGGGATCTCGACGCTCTCCCTTATGCGACTCCTGCATTAGGAAGCAGCCCAGTAGTAGGTT
GAGGCCGTTGAGCACCGCCGCCGCAAGGAATGGTGCATGCAAGGAGATGGCGCCCAACAGTCCCCCGGCC
ACGGGGCCTGCCACCATACCCACGCCGAAACAAGCGCTCATGAGCCCGAAGTGGCGAGCCCGATCTTCCC
CATCGGTGATGTCGGCGATATAGGCGCCAGCAACCGCACCTGTGGCGCCGGTGATGCCGGCCACGATGCG
TCCGGCGTAGAGGATCGAGATCTCGATCCCGCGAAATTAATACGACTCACTATAGGGGAATTGTGAGCGG
ATAACAATTCCCCTCTAGAAATAATTTTGTTTAACTTTAAGAAGGAGATATACCATGGCTTCTACCGAGA
CTTTATCGTTTACTCCTGACAACATAAATGCGGACATTAGTCTTGGAACTCTGAGCGGAAAAACAAAAGA
GCGTGTTTATCTAGCCGAAGAAGGAGGCCGAAAAGTCAGTCAACTCGACTGGAAATTCAATAACGCTGCA
ATTATTAAAGGTGCAATTAATTGGGATTTGATGCCCCAGATATCTATCGGGGCTGCTGGCTGGACAACTC
TCGGCAGCCGAGGTGGCAATATGGTCGATCAGGACTGGATGGATTCCAGTAACCCCGGAACCTGGACGGA
TGAAAGTAGACACCCTGATACACAACTCAATTATGCCAACGAATTTGATCTGAATATCAAAGGCTGGCTC
CTCAACGAACCCAATTACCGCCTGGGACTCATGGCCGGATATCAGGAAAGCCGTTATAGCTTTACAGCCA
GAGGTGGTTCCTATATCTACAGTTCTGAGGAGGGATTCAGAGATGATATCGGCTCCTTCCCGA
