>Addgene plasmid #68862 | pET28-OmpT | addgene partial sequence | sequence record 126544 | F1ori-R 5'-AGGGAAGAAAGCGAAAGGAG-3'
CGCGCTTAATGCGCCGCTACAGGGCGCGTCCCATTCGCCAATCCGGATATAGTTCCTCCTTTCAGCAAAA
AACCCCTCAAGACCCGTTTAGAGGCCCCAAGGGGTTATGCTAGTTATTGCTCAGCGGTGGCAGCAGCCAA
CTCAGCTTCCTTTCGGGCTTTGTTAGCAGCCGGATCTCAGTGGTGGTGGTGGTGGTGCTCGAGTGCGGCC
GCAAGCTTGTCGACGGAGCTCGAATTCTTAAAATGTGTACTTAAGACCAGCAGTAGTGATGAAGTTATAG
TTTTCTATACCTGCTCCATTTTTGCTGTAGTCTGAAGTGTTATTATTGTGATCATAAAGTGAAGTATTAC
CTTTTTTATTCGTAACCCGATTCCATGCGCCTTCAACATAAACTTTTGCGTTAGGTGTGACGTAATAACC
TGCATTGACTGCAACAGAATAGTAATTTTGGTCTTTGACCTTACTGCGATAAGTGATTCTTTTTCCCGGG
TCATAGTGTTCATCGTTATCAGATGATTCCACCCAGCCGCTGTATTTAAATGTGCCACCGAGTTCAAAAT
CTTCATAACGATAACTTCCAGTCAAGCCAATGTAGGGCATTTTAAAACGTTGTTTGTAGCCGATTGCTCT
TTCTCCATTCGGGAAGGAGCCGATATCATCTCTGAATCCCTCCTCAGAACTGTAGATATAGGAACCACCT
CTGGCTGTAAAGCTATAACGGCTTTCCTGATATCCGGCCATGAGTCCCAGGCGGTAAT
